>Addgene plasmid #200900 | pSL3713 (pTnsC_Pse) | addgene full sequence | sequence record 393706 | Addgene NGS Result
TCAGCATCTTTTACTTTCACCAGCGTTTCTGGGTGAGCAAAAACAGGAAGGCAAAATGCCGCAAAAAAGG
GAATAAGGGCGACACGGAAATGTTGAATACTCATACTCTTCCTTTTTCATTATTATTGAAGCATTTATCA
GGGTTATTGTCTCATGAGCGGATACATATTTGAATGTATTTAGAAAAATAAACAAATAGGGGTTCCGCGC
ACATTTCCCCGAAAAGTGCCACCTGACGTCGACGGATCGGGAGATCTCCCGATCCCCTATGGTGCACTCT
CAGTACAATCTGCTCTGATGCCGCATAGTTAAGCCAGTATCTGCTCCCTGCTTGTGTGTTGGAGGTCGCT
GAGTAGTGCGCGAGCAAAATTTAAGCTACAACAAGGCAAGGCTTGACCGACAATTGCATGAAGAATCTGC
TTAGGGTTAGGCGTTTTGCGCTGCTTCGCGATGTACGGGCCAGATATACGCGTTGACATTGATTATTGAC
TAGTTATTAATAGTAATCAATTACGGGGTCATTAGTTCATAGCCCATATATGGAGTTCCGCGTTACATAA
CTTACGGTAAATGGCCCGCCTGGCTGACCGCCCAACGACCCCCGCCCATTGACGTCAATAATGACGTATG
TTCCCATAGTAACGCCAATAGGGACTTTCCATTGACGTCAATGGGTGGAGTATTTACGGTAAACTGCCCA
CTTGGCAGTACATCAAGTGTATCATATGCCAAGTACGCCCCCTATTGACGTCAATGACGGTAAATGGCCC
GCCTGGCATTATGCCCAGTACATGACCTTATGGGACTTTCCTACTTGGCAGTACATCTACGTATTAGTCA
TCGCTATTACCATGGTGATGCGGTTTTGGCAGTACATCAATGGGCGTGGATAGCGGTTTGACTCACGGGG
ATTTCCAAGTCTCCACCCCATTGACGTCAATGGGAGTTTGTTTTGGCACCAAAATCAACGGGACTTTCCA
AAATGTCGTAACAACTCCGCCCCATTGACGCAAATGGGCGGTAGGCGTGTACGGTGGGAGGTCTATATAA
GCAGAGCTCTCTGGCTAACTAGAGAACCCACTGCTTACTGGCTTATCGAAATTAATACGACTCACTATAG
GGAGACCCAAGCTTGGTACCGAGCTCGGATCCCTACTTCCAATCCAATGCCACCATGGGCAACGCCCTGA
CCGAGATCCAGATCGAGAAGCTGAGGAATTTCAGCGACTGCATCGTGATGCACCCACAGATCAAGACAAT
CTTCAACGACTTTGATGAGCTGAGGCTGAATCGCAAGTTTCAGTCCGACCAGCAGTGTATGCTGCTGATC
GGCGATACCGGCGTGGGCAAGTCTCACACAATCAACCACTACAAGAAGCGGGTGCTGGCCACCCAGAACT
ATTCCAGAAATACAATGCCCGTGCTGGTGTCCCGGATCAGCCGGGGCAAGGGCCTGGACGCCACCCTGGT
GCAGATGCTGGCCGATCTGGAGCTGTTCGGCAGCTCCCAGATCAAGAAGCGGGGCTACAAGACCGATCTG
ACAAAGAAGCTGGTGGAGTCTCTGATCAAGGCCCAGGTGGAGCTGCTGATCATCAACGAGTTCCAGGAGC
TGATCGAGTTTAAGTCTGTGCAGGAGAGACAGCAGATCGCCAATGGCCTGAAGTTTATCAGCGAGGAGGC
CAAGGTGCCTATCGTGCTGGTGGGCATGCCATGGGCAGCAAAGATCGCAGAGGAGCCACAGTGGGCCTCT
AGGCTGGTGCGGAAGAGAAAGCTGGAGTATTTCAGCCTGAAGAACGACTCCAAGTACTTTCGCCAGTATC
TGATGGGCCTGGCCAAGAAGATGCCTTTCGATGTGCCCCCTAAGCTGGAGAGCAAGAACACCACAATCGC
CCTGTTTGCAGCATGCAGGGGAGAGAATCGCGCCCTGAAGCACCTGCTGCTGGAGGCCCTGAAGCTGGCC
CTGAGCTGTAACGAGTACCTGGAGAATAAGCACTTCATCACCGCCTATGACAAGTTTGATTTCTTTAACG
ACAAGGAGAAGCTGAAGTCCAAGAATCCTTTCAAGCAGGACATCAAGGATATCGAAATCTACGAAGTGAT
CAAGAACAGCAGCTATAACCCAAATGCCCTGGACCCCGAGGATATGCTGACAGATCGGGTGTTTGCCATC
GTGAAGGGCTCCGGCAAGCGGACTGCTGATGGCAGTGAATTTGAGTCCCCAAAGAAGAAGAGAAAGGTGG
GGAGCGGCAAAAGAACCGCCGACGGCAGCGAATTCGAGTCACCCAAGAAGAAGAGGAAAGTCGGCTCCGG
AAAACGGACAGCCGACGGAAGCGAGTTCGAGTCACCGAAAAAGAAGCGAAAAGTTTAATCTAGAGGGCCC
TATTCTATAGTGTCACCTAAATGCTAGAGCTCGCTGATCAGCCTCGACTGTGCCTTCTAGTTGCCAGCCA
TCTGTTGTTTGCCCCTCCCCCGTGCCTTCCTTGACCCTGGAAGGTGCCACTCCCACTGTCCTTTCCTAAT
AAAATGAGGAAATTGCATCGCATTGTCTGAGTAGGTGTCATTCTATTCTGGGGGGTGGGGTGGGGCAGGA
CAGCAAGGGGGAGGATTGGGAAGACAATAGCAGGCATGCTGGGGATGCGGTGGGCTCTATGGCTTCTGAG
GCGGAAAGAACCAGCTGGGGCTCTAGGGGGTATCCCC
[124 nt withheld, positions 2698-2821]
C
[91 nt withheld, positions 2823-2913]
A
[49 nt withheld, positions 2915-2963]
CCTTTGACGTTGGAGTCCACGTTCTTT
[37 nt withheld, positions 2991-3027]
ACCCTATCTCGGTCTATTCTTTTGATTTATAAGGGATTTTGCCGATTTCGGCCTATTGGTTAAAAAATGA
GCTGATTTAACAAAAATTTAACGCGAATTAATTCTGTGGAATGTGTGTCAGTTAGGGTGTGGAAAGTCCC
CAGGCTCCCCAGCAGGCAGAAGTATGCAAAGCATGCATCTCAATTAGTCAGCAACCAGGTGTGGAAAGTC
CCCAGGCTCCCCAGCAGGCAGAAGTATGCAAAGCATGCATCTCAATTAGTCAGCAACCATAGTCCCGCCC
CTAACTCCGCCCATCCCGCCCCTAACTCCGCCCAGTTCCGCCCATTCTCCGCCCCATGGCTGACTAATTT
TTTTTATTTATGCAGAGGCCGAGGCCGCCTCTGCCTCTGAGCTATTCCAGAAGTAGTGAGGAGGCTTTTT
TGGAGGCCTAGGCTTTTGCAAAAAGCTCCCGGGAGCTTGTATATCCATTTTCGGATCTGATCAAGAGACA
GGATGAGGATCGTTTCGCATGATTGAACAAGATGGATTGCACGCAGGTTCTCCGGCCGCTTGGGTGGAGA
GGCTATTCGGCTATGACTGGGCACAACAGACAATCGGCTGCTCTGATGCCGCCGTGTTCCGGCTGTCAGC
GCAGGGGCGCCCGGTTCTTTTTGTCAAGACCGACCTGTCCGGTGCCCTGAATGAACTGCAGGACGAGGCA
GCGCGGCTATCGTGGCTGGCCACGACGGGCGTTCCTTGCGCAGCTGTGCTCGACGTTGTCACTGAAGCGG
GAAGGGACTGGCTGCTATTGGGCGAAGTGCCGGGGCAGGATCTCCTGTCATCTCACCTTGCTCCTGCCGA
GAAAGTATCCATCATGGCTGATGCAATGCGGCGGCTGCATACGCTTGATCCGGCTACCTGCCCATTCGAC
CACCAAGCGAAACATCGCATCGAGCGAGCACGTACTCGGATGGAAGCCGGTCTTGTCGATCAGGATGATC
TGGACGAAGAGCATCAGGGGCTCGCGCCAGCCGAACTGTTCGCCAGGCTCAAGGCGCGCATGCCCGACGG
CGAGGATCTCGTCGTGACCCATGGCGATGCCTGCTTGCCGAATATCATGGTGGAAAATGGCCGCTTTTCT
GGATTCATCGACTGTGGCCGGCTGGGTGTGGCGGACCGCTATCAGGACATAGCGTTGGCTACCCGTGATA
TTGCTGAAGAGCTTGGCGGCGAATGGGCTGACCGCTTCCTCGTGCTTTACGGTATCGCCGCTCCCGATTC
GCAGCGCATCGCCTTCTATCGCCTTCTTGACGAGTTCTTCTGAGCGGGACTCTGGGGTTCGAAATGACCG
ACCAAGCGACGCCCAACCTGCCATCACGAGATTTCGATTCCACCGCCGCCTTCTATGAAAGGTTGGGCTT
CGGAATCGTTTTCCGGGACGCCGGCTGGATGATCCTCCAGCGCGGGGATCTCATGCTGGAGTTCTTCGCC
CACCCCAACTTGTTTATTGCAGCTTATAATGGTTACAAATAAAGCAATAGCATCACAAATTTCACAAATA
AAGCATTTTTTTCACTGCATTCTAGTTGTGGTTTGTCCAAACTCATCAATGTATCTTATCATGTCTGTAT
ACCGTCGACCTCTAGCTAGAGCTTGGCGTAATCATGGTCATAGCTGTTTCCTGTGTGAAATTGTTATCCG
CTCACAATTCCACACAACATACGAGCCGGAAGCATAAAGTGTAAAGCCTGGGGTGCCTAATGAGTGAGCT
AACTCACATTAATTGCGTTGCGCTCACTGCCCGCTTTCCAGTCGGGAAACCTGTCGTGCCAGCTGCATTA
ATGAATCGGCCAACGCGCGGGGAGAGGCGGTTTGCGTATTGGGCGCTCTTCCGCTTCCTCGCTCACTGAC
TCGCTGCGCTCGGTCGTTCGGCTGCGGCGAGCGGTATCAGCTCACTCAAAGGCGGTAATACGGTTATCCA
CAGAATCAGGGGATAACGCAGGAAAGAACATGTGAGCAAAAGGCCAGCAAAAGGCCAGGAACCGTAAAAA
GGCCGCGTTGCTGGCGTTTTTCCATAGGCTCCGCCCCCCTGACGAGCATCACAAAAATCGACGCTCAAGT
CAGAGGTGGCGAAACCCGACAGGACTATAAAGATACCAGGCGTTTCCCCCTGGAAGCTCCCTCGTGCGCT
CTCCTGTTCCGACCCTGCCGCTTACCGGATACCTGTCCGCCTTTCTCCCTTCGGGAAGCGTGGCGCTTTC
TCATAGCTCACGCTGTAGGTATCTCAGTTCGGTGTAGGTCGTTCGCTCCAAGCTGGGCTGTGTGCACGAA
CCCCCCGTTCAGCCCGACCGCTGCGCCTTATCCGGTAACTATCGTCTTGAGTCCAACCCGGTAAGACACG
ACTTATCGCCACTGGCAGCAGCCACTGGTAACAGGATTAGCAGAGCGAGGTATGTAGGCGGTGCTACAGA
GTTCTTGAAGTGGTGGCCTAACTACGGCTACACTAGAAGAACAGTATTTGGTATCTGCGCTCTGCTGAAG
CCAGTTACCTTCGGAAAAAGAGTTGGTAGCTCTTGATCCGGCAAACAAACCACCGCTGGTAGCGGTGGTT
TTTTTGTTTGCAAGCAGCAGATTACGCGCAGAAAAAAAGGATCTCAAGAAGATCCTTTGATCTTTTCTAC
GGGGTCTGACGCTCAGTGGAACGAAAACTCACGTTAAGGGATTTTGGTCATGAGATTATCAAAAAGGATC
TTCACCTAGATCCTTTTAAATTAAAAATGAAGTTTTAAATCAATCTAAAGTATATATGAGTAAACTTGGT
CTGACAGTTACCAATGCTTAATCAGTGAGGCACCTATCTCAGCGATCTGTCTATTTCGTTCATCCATAGT
TGCCTGACTCCCCGTCGTGTAGATAACTACGATACGGGAGGGCTTACCATCTGGCCCCAGTGCTGCAATG
ATACCGCGAGACCCACGCTCACCGGCTCCAGATTTATCAGCAATAAACCAGCCAGCCGGAAGGGCCGAGC
GCAGAAGTGGTCCTGCAACTTTATCCGCCTCCATCCAGTCTATTAATTGTTGCCGGGAAGCTAGAGTAAG
TAGTTCGCCAGTTAATAGTTTGCGCAACGTTGTTGCCATTGCTACAGGCATCGTGGTGTCACGCTCGTCG
TTTGGTATGGCTTCATTCAGCTCCGGTTCCCAACGATCAAGGCGAGTTACATGATCCCCCATGTTGTGCA
AAAAAGCGGTTAGCTCCTTCGGTCCTCCGATCGTTGTCAGAAGTAAGTTGGCCGCAGTGTTATCACTCAT
GGTTATGGCAGCACTGCATAATTCTCTTACTGTCATGCCATCCGTAAGATGCTTTTCTGTGACTGGTGAG
TACTCAACCAAGTCATTCTGAGAATAGTGTATGCGGCGACCGAGTTGCTCTTGCCCGGCGTCAATACGGG
ATAATACCGCGCCACATAGCAGAACTTTAAAAGTGCTCATCATTGGAAAACGTTCTTCGGGGCGAAAACT
CTCAAGGATCTTACCGCTGTTGAGATCCAGTTCGATGTAACCCACTCGTGCACCCAACTGATCT
Features (pLannotate 1.2.2; 20 found; start..end, strand, type, name):
    105..209     -  promoter       AmpR promoter: bla
    268..320     -  misc_feature   bom (fragment): basis of mobility region from pBR322
    475..854     +  enhancer       CMV enhancer: human cytomegalovirus immediate early enhancer
    855..1058    +  promoter       CMV promoter: human cytomegalovirus (CMV) immediate early promoter
   1054..1087    +  LTR            5' LTR (truncated) (fragment): truncated 5' long terminal repeat (LTR) from HIV-1
   1103..1121    +  promoter       T7 promoter: promoter for bacteriophage T7 RNA polymerase
   2384..2402    -  promoter       SP6 promoter: promoter for bacteriophage SP6 RNA polymerase
   2428..2652    +  polyA_signal   bGH poly(A) signal: bovine growth hormone polyadenylation signal
   2656..2677    +  promoter       SV40 promoter (fragment): SV40 enhancer and early promoter
   2698..3126    +  rep_origin     f1 ori (sequence partly withheld): f1 bacteriophage origin of replication; arrow indicates direction of (+) strand synthesis
   3140..3469    +  promoter       SV40 promoter: SV40 enhancer and early promoter
   3536..4327    +  CDS            neo: KKA2_KLEPN - Also known as kan, nptII. Experimental evidence at protein level: Swiss-Prot protein existence level 1. Resistance to kanamycin, neomycin, paromomycin, ribostamycin, butirosin and gentamicin B. From Klebsiella pneumoniae.
   4351..4509    +  CDS            ble (fragment): BLE_KLEPN - Experimental evidence at protein level: Swiss-Prot protein existence level 1. Binding protein with a strong affinity to the bleomycin family of antibiotics. Binds to CL990; an antimitotic-antibiotic compound. From Klebsiella pneumoniae.
   4504..4625    +  polyA_signal   SV40 poly(A) signal: SV40 polyadenylation signal
   4698..4714    -  protein_bind   lac operator: The lac repressor binds to the lac operator to inhibit transcription in E. coli. This inhibition can be relieved by adding lactose or isopropyl-β-D-thiogalactopyranoside (IPTG). lac repressor encoded by lacI
   4722..4752    -  promoter       lac promoter: promoter for the E. coli lac operon
   4767..4788    -  protein_bind   CAP binding site: CAP binding activates transcription in the presence of cAMP. E. coli catabolite activator protein
   4801..4893    -  CDS            lacI (fragment): lac repressor; lacI; The lac repressor binds to the lac operator to inhibit transcription in E. coli. This inhibition can be relieved by adding lactose or isopropyl-β-D-thiogalactopyranoside (IPTG).
   5076..5664    -  rep_origin     ori: high-copy-number ColE1/pMB1/pBR322/pUC origin of replication
   5835..104     -  CDS            AmpR (across the origin): β-lactamase; bla; confers resistance to ampicillin, carbenicillin, and related antibiotics
