[The description below was written by a language model from this plasmid's Addgene catalogue record and pLannotate feature annotations shown in this document.]
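Description:
pSL3713 (pTnsC_Pse) is a mammalian expression plasmid built on the pcDNA3.1 backbone that produces a human codon-optimized TnsC protein from Pseudoalteromonas sp. S983. It is propagated in E. coli as a high-copy plasmid through a ColE1/pUC-type origin and selected with ampicillin via the β-lactamase gene and its bla promoter. An f1 origin is also present. The sequenced record is 6,591 nt.

The PseTnsC coding sequence carries a C-terminal 3xNLS, a triple nuclear localization signal intended to drive the bacterial protein into the nucleus of human cells. The automated feature table does not annotate the insert itself. However, the unannotated interval between the T7 promoter and the reverse-oriented SP6 promoter sits where the open reading frame is expected. Transcription is driven by the human cytomegalovirus immediate early enhancer and promoter and terminated by the bovine growth hormone polyadenylation signal. The flanking T7 and SP6 promoters are standard backbone elements. A separate cassette, made up of the SV40 enhancer/early promoter, the neo (nptII) gene and an SV40 poly(A) signal, provides a neomycin-class marker that could be used for selection in mammalian cells. The short HIV-1 LTR, ble, lacI and bom hits are fragment-level matches and are probably backbone remnants or annotation artefacts rather than functional parts.

TnsC is a component of Tn7-like, CRISPR-associated transposase systems. The associated publication concerns targeted DNA integration in human cells without double-strand breaks, so this plasmid presumably supplies the TnsC component, most likely alongside plasmids encoding the other parts of the system, which this record does not list.
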