Addgene plasmid #200900: pSL3713 (pTnsC_Pse)
Purpose: Expresses human codon-optimized Pseudoalteromonas TnsC from a CMV promoter.
Depositing lab: Samuel H. Sternberg. Depositing organization: Columbia University. Publication: Targeted DNA integration in human cells without double-strand breaks using CRISPR-associated transposases. Lampe GD, King RT, Halpin-Healy TS, Klompe SE, Hogan MI, Vo PLH, Tang S, Chavez A, Sternberg SH. Nat Biotechnol. 2023 Mar 29. doi: 10.1038/s41587-023-01748-1. PubMed 36991112.
Backbone
  Vector backbone: pcDNA3.1
  Vector type: Mammalian Expression
Growth in bacteria
  Bacterial resistance: Ampicillin, 100 μg/mL
  Growth temperature: 37°C
  Growth strain: DH5alpha
  Copy number: High Copy
Gene/Insert
  Gene/Insert name: PseTnsC
  Species: Pseudoalteromonas sp. S983
  Tag / fusion protein: 3xNLS (C terminal on insert)
  Cloning method: Gibson Cloning
Terms and licenses: Academic/Nonprofit Terms; Industry Terms: Not Available to Industry
How to cite: pSL3713 (pTnsC_Pse) was a gift from Samuel H. Sternberg (Addgene plasmid # 200900 ; http://n2t.net/addgene:200900 ; RRID:Addgene_200900)
